>Addgene plasmid #74314 | 14UAS zfPSD95:GFP | depositor partial sequence | sequence record 140127 | zf PSD95 coding region
ATGCCTCTCAAACGAGAAGATACGGAGCGTGCGCTGCAGGCCATGGAAGCCTGTCAGTCTGCAGGTGATG
AGGGTTTCAGGACTCGCGCAGAGAGACTTCTGACCATCTTTCAGAGTGACCTGTTTCAGGCTCTGCTGGA
CATCCAGGAGTTCTATGAGCTGACGGTGTTTGAGAATCAGACGGCAGGTAGAGCTCTCACACCGGGACTG
AAGTACCGTTACCATGACGAGGAGACGCCGCCACTGCAGCACAGTCCCGCTCACCTGAGCACAGGTAAAT
CTGCAGAGATGCTCCACCTGGGTGACTCTGGCCACGCCCCCATCGACGGCATCCACGCATACACACCTCA
GATGCACGTGTCACCTGCAAAGCCAGTGTTACTCCCGAGTGGACACGCTCCCTACTACGCAACCTCTACT
CTGATGAACGGTATGGACGGAGATGTTGAATATGAGGAGATCACGCTGGAGAGGGGGAACTCTGGGCTGG
GCTTCAGTATCGCCGGAGGGACTGATAACCCTCATATAGGAGACGATCCCAGTATCTTCATCACTAAGAT
CATACCAGGAGGAGCTGCGGCACAGGACGGACGACTCAGAGTGAACGACAGCATTCTGTTCGTCAATGAC
GTGGATGTGCGGGAAGTCACACACAGCTTTGCGGTGGAGGCGCTGAAGGAAGCAGGACCGATCGTCCGGC
TGTACGTGCTGCGCCACAAACCATCAGCAGAGAAAATCACTGAGCTCAAGCTCATCAAAGGCCCTAAAGG
TCTGGGCTTCAGTATTGCGGGTGGTGTGGGGAACCAGCACGTGCCCGGAGACAACAGCATCTACGTTACC
AAGATCATCGAGGGCGGAGCTGCACATAAAGACGGACGGCTGCAGATCGGAGACAAGATCCTCGCTGTGA
ACAACATGTATCTGGAGGAGGTGATGCATGAAGACGCTGTAGCGGCGCTGAAGAACACTGGAGACGTGGT
GTTTCTGAGAGTCGCCAAAACACTCCATCAGCATCATCATCAGGACGCCTACAACCCTCCTGACATCACC
AGCTCATATTCTCCTCATATGGACATGTCTGATTACCCGCAAGCCCTCAGTCCCTCGTCTCCGCGCCGTT
ACTCCCCCATCCCTAAAGGCCTGTTTCTGGACGACGACATTTCCAGGGAGCCGCGGCGTGTGGTGATCCA
CAGAGGCTCTACAGGTCTGGGCTTTAATATCGTGGGTGGAGAAGATGGAGAGGGAATCTTCATCTCCTTC
ATACTGGCTGGAGGAGCTGCTGATCTGAGCGGAGAGCTGAGGAAAGGAGACCAGATACTGAGTGTGAACG
GTGTAGATCTGCGTCACGCCACTCATGAACAGGCCGCGGCGGCACTGAAGAACGCAGGACAGACGGTCAC
CATCATCACACAGTACAGACCTGAAGAATACAGCAGGTTCGAGGCCAAGATCCATGACCTGCGGGAGCAG
CTGATGAACAGCAGTTTAGTGTCTGCAGCGGCTTCATTACGGAGCGGAAAGAGAAGCTTCTTCATCAGGG
CTCTGTTTGACTATGATAAGACGGCAGACGGTGGTTTTCTGTCGCAGGCCGTGAGCTTCAGGTTCGGGGA
TGTTCTGCAGGTCTTTGACTGCAGTGATGAGGAATGGTGGCAGGCCGGAAAACTGGCTCCACACGGAGAA
CTGGAGGAGACCGGGTACATTCCCAGCAAGAGGAGGGTGGAGCGGAAGGAATGGTCTCGTCTGAAGACTC
GAGGCCGAGAGCCCGTCAGCGGACGCAGCGATTACATCGTGAGCTATGAGACGGTGACGCAGAGTGAAGT
GCACTACGCGCGTCCCGTCATAATCCTCGGACCCAGCAAGGACCGTGTGAACGATGACCTCCTCTCCGAG
TTCCCGGACAAGTTTGGCTCCTGTGTGCCCCACACGACGCGGCCGAAGCGCGAGTACGAGATGGACGGAC
GCGATTACCACTTTGTGTCGTCTCGAGAGCAGATGGAGAAGGACATTCAGAGCCATCGCTTCATCGAGGC
GGGACAGTACAACAGTCACCTGTACGGCACCAGCGTCCAGAGCGTCAGACAGGTGGCAGAGCAGCAAGGG
AAGCACTGTATCCTGGATGTTTCAGCGAACGCAGTGCGGAGGCTACAGGCCGCTCAGCTTTATCCCATCG
CCATCTTTATACGACCCTCATCACTGCAGAACGTACTAAACATTAGCAAGCGTCTGACGGAGGAACAGGC
CAGAAGAGCGTTAGACAGAGCCGTCAAACTGGAGCAGGACTTCATCGAGTGTTTCTCAGCGATCGTGGAG
GGCGAGAGCTTCGAGGAGATCTACCATCATGTGAAGTCTGTGATCGAGGAGCAGTCCGGACCGTATATCT
GGATCCCAGCACGAGAGAGACTGTAA
