>Addgene plasmid #74314 | 14UAS zfPSD95:GFP | depositor partial sequence | sequence record 140128 | EGFP
ATGGTGAGCAAGGGCGAGGAGCTGTTCACCGGGGTGGTGCCCATCCTGGTCGAGCTGGACGGCGACGTAA
ACGGCCACAAGTTCAGCGTGTCCGGCGAGGGCGAGGGCGATGCCACCTACGGCAAGCTGACCCTGAAGTT
CATCTGCACCACCGGCAAGCTGCCCGTGCCCTGGCCCACCCTCGTGACCACCCTGACCTACGGCGTGCAG
TGCTTCAGCCGCTACCCCGACCACATGAAGCAGCACGACTTCTTCAAGTCCGCCATGCCCGAAGGCTACG
TCCAGGAGCGCACCATCTTCTTCAAGGACGACGGCAACTACAAGACCCGCGCCGAGGTGAAGTTCGAGGG
CGACACCCTGGTGAACCGCATCGAGCTGAAGGGCATCGACTTCAAGGAGGACGGCAACATCCTGGGGCAC
AAGCTGGAGTACAACTACAACAGCCACAACGTCTATATCATGGCCGACAAGCAGAAGAACGGCATCAAGG
TGAACTTCAAGATCCGCCACAACATCGAGGACGGCAGCGTGCAGCTCGCCGACCACTACCAGCAGAACAC
CCCCATCGGCGACGGCCCCGTGCTGCTGCCCGACAACCACTACCTGAGCACCCAGTCCGCCCTGAGCAAA
GACCCCAACGAGAAGCGCGATCACATGGTCCTGCTGGAGTTCGTGACCGCCGCCGGGATCACTCTCGGCA
TGGACGAGCTGTACAAGTAA
