>Addgene plasmid #74314 | 14UAS zfPSD95:GFP | addgene partial sequence | sequence record 145913 | EGFP-N 5'-CGTCGCCGTCCAGCTCGACCAG-3'
CTTGCTCACCATGGTGGCGACCGGCCGGTGGATCCCGGGTCCTCCTCCCAGTCTCTCTCGTGCTGGGATC
CAGCTATACGGTCCGGACTGCTCCTCGATCACAGACTTCACATGATGGTAGATCTCCTCGAAGCTCTCGC
CCTCCACGATCGCTGAGAAACACTCGATGAAGTCCTGCTCCAGTTTGACGGCTCTGTCTAACGCTCTTCT
GGCCTGTTCCTCCGTCAGACGCTTGCTAATGTTTAGTACGTTCTGCAGTGATGAGGGTCGTATAAAGATG
GCGATGGGATAAAGCTGAGCGGCCTGTAGCCTCCGCACTGCGTTCGCTGAAACATCCAGGATACAGTGCT
TCCCTTGCTGCTCTGCCACCTGTCTGACGCTCTGGACGCTGGTGCCGTACAGGTGACTGTTGTACTGTCC
CGCCTCGATGAAGCGATGGCTCTGAATGTCCTTCTCCATCTGCTCTCGAGACGACACAAAGTGGTAATCG
CGTCCGTCCATCTCGTACTCGCGCTTCGGCCGCGTCGTGTGGGGCACACAGGAGCCAAACTTGTCCGGGA
ACTCGGAGAGGAGGTCATCGTTCACACGGTCCTTGCTGGGTCCGAGGATTATGACGGGACGCGCGTAGTG
CACTTCACTCTGCGTCACCGTCTCATGGCTCACGATGTAATCGCTGCGTCCGCTGACGGGCTCTCGGCCT
CGAGTCTTCAGACGAGACCATTCCTTCCGCTCCACCCTCCTCTTGCTGGGAATGTACCCGGTCTCCTCCA
GTTCTCCGTGTGGAGCCAGTTTTCCGGCCTGCCACCATTCCTCATCACTGCAGTCAAAGACCTGCAGAAC
ATCCCCGAACCTGAAGCTCACGGCCTGCGACAGAAA
