>Addgene plasmid #74314 | 14UAS zfPSD95:GFP | addgene partial sequence | sequence record 147299 | PSD95-R 5'-CTCTCCAGCGTGATCTCCTC-3'
AGTAGAGGTTGCGTAGTAGGGAGCGTGTCCACTCGGGAGTAACACTGGCTTTGCAGGTGACACGTGCATC
TGAGGTGTGTATGCGTGGATGCCGTCGATGGGGGCGTGGCCAGAGTCACCCAGGTGGAGCATCTCTGCAG
ATTTACCTGTGCTCAGGTGAGCGGGACTGTGCTGCAGTGGCGGCGTCTCCTCGTCATGGTAACGGTACTT
CAGTCCCGGTGTGAGAGCTCTACCTGCCGTCTGATTCTCAAACACCGTCAGCTCATAGAACTCCTGGATG
TCCAGCAGAGCCTGAAACAGGTCACTCTGAAAGATGGTCAGAAGTCTCTCTGCGCGAGTCCTGAAACCCT
CATCACCTGCAGACTGACAGGCTTCCATGGCCTGCAGCGCACGCTCCGTATCTTCTCGTTTGAGAGGCAT
GGTGGCGACGAATTCGTGTGGAGGAGCTCAAAGTGAGGCTGAGACGCGATGGGATCCATTATATACCCTC
TAGAGTCGACCCTTGCCGGAGGACAGTACTCCGCCAGCCCGGAGGACAGTACTCCGCCTTGCGTCGGAGG
ACAGTACTCCGACCTCTAGTGTCGGAGGACAGTACTCCGACCTTGCGTCGGAGGACAGTACTCCGACCTC
TAGTGTCGGAGGACAGTACTCCGACCTTGCGTCGGAGGACAGTACTCCGACCTCTAGTGTCGGAGGACAG
TACTCCGACCTTGCCGGAGGACAGTACTCCGCAGCCCGGAGGACAGTACTCCGCCTTGCGTCGGAGGACA
GTACTCCGACCTCTAGTGTCGGAGGACAGTACTCCGACCTTGCCGGAGGACAGTACTCCGCCAGCCCGGA
GGACAGTACTCCGCCTTGGAGGCCTA
