[The description below was written by a language model from this plasmid's Addgene catalogue record.]
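Description:
14UAS zfPSD95:GFP is a Gal4-responsive expression plasmid built on the pEGFP-N2 backbone, in which the original CMV promoter has been removed and replaced with 14 tandem UAS repeats. It is propagated in E. coli under kanamycin selection. The record gives no feature table, so other backbone elements are not documented here. The backbone and total sizes are entered as 5 and 7, which are evidently approximate kilobase values rather than base pairs.

The payload is the zebrafish (D. rerio) PSD95 coding sequence, about 2.4 kb, cloned between EcoRI and SmaI sites that both remain intact. It is fused in frame at its C terminus to the EGFP provided by the backbone. PSD95 is a scaffolding protein of the postsynaptic density at excitatory synapses, so the fusion acts as a fluorescent marker of postsynaptic sites. Because UAS repeats are bound by the yeast Gal4 transcription factor, expression depends on a Gal4 (or Gal4-derived) activator supplied from a separate construct or a driver line. This allows the reporter to be restricted to chosen cell populations or to sparse, mosaic sets of neurons.

Quality-control sequencing found two amino-acid substitutions in the insert, Y599H and I793S, which the depositor states do not affect plasmid function. The associated publication concerns in vivo imaging of synapse formation on a growing dendritic arbor, consistent with using this construct to label and follow postsynaptic puncta in live neurons.
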