Addgene plasmid #74314: 14UAS zfPSD95:GFP
Purpose: A fusion of zebrafish PSD95 to GFP under control of 14 UAS repeats
Depositing lab: Martin Meyer & Stephen Smith. Depositing organization: Stanford University. Publication: In vivo imaging of synapse formation on a growing dendritic arbor. Niell CM, Meyer MP, Smith SJ. Nat Neurosci. 2004 Mar;7(3):254-60. Epub 2004 Feb 1. 10.1038/nn1191 PubMed 14758365.
Backbone
  Vector backbone: pEGFP-N2
  Backbone manufacturer: Clontech/Invitrogen
  Backbone size w/o insert (bp): 5
  Total vector size (bp): 7
  Modifications to backbone: CMV promoter removed and replaced with 14 UAS repeats
Growth in bacteria
  Bacterial resistance: Kanamycin, 50 μg/mL
  Growth temperature: 37°C
  Growth strain: DH5alpha
  Copy number: Unknown
Gene/Insert
  Gene/Insert name: zebrafish PSD95
  Species: D. rerio (zebrafish)
  Insert size (bp): 2406
  Mutation: Y599H and I793S (please see depositor comment below)
  Promoter: UAS
  Tag / fusion protein: EGFP (C terminal on backbone)
  Cloning method: Restriction Enzyme; 5′ cloning site EcoR1 (not destroyed); 3′ cloning site Sma1 (not destroyed)
  Sequencing primers: 5′ ATGCCTCTCAAACGAGAAGA; 3′ GGATCCCAGCACGAGAGAGACTGTAA
Terms and licenses: Academic/Nonprofit Terms; Industry Terms: Not Available to Industry
Depositor comments: The depositor noted that the Y599H and I793S mutations found in Addgene's quality control sequence does NOT affect plasmid function.
How to cite: 14UAS zfPSD95:GFP was a gift from Martin Meyer & Stephen Smith (Addgene plasmid # 74314 ; http://n2t.net/addgene:74314 ; RRID:Addgene_74314)
